>Addgene plasmid #53138 | pET11a-SUMO1 | depositor full sequence | sequence record 82747 | pET11a-SUMO1 sequence 5993 bps
ACTTGGTACATTTTCTTGAAGACGAAAGGGCCTCGTGATACGCCTATTTTTATAGGTTAATGTCATGATA
ATAATGGTTTCTTAGACGTCAGGTGGCACTTTTCGGGGAAATGTGCGCGGAACCCCTATTTGTTTATTTT
TCTAAATACATTCAAATATGTATCCGCTCATGAGACAATAACCCTGATAAATGCTTCAATAATATTGAAA
AAGGAAGAGTATGAGTATTCAACATTTCCGTGTCGCCCTTATTCCCTTTTTTGCGGCATTTTGCCTTCCT
GTTTTTGCTCACCCAGAAACGCTGGTGAAAGTAAAAGATGCTGAAGATCAGTTGGGTGCACGAGTGGGTT
ACATCGAACTGGATCTCAACAGCGGTAAGATCCTTGAGAGTTTTCGCCCCGAAGAACGTTTTCCAATGAT
GAGCACTTTTAAAGTTCTGCTATGTGGCGCGGTATTATCCCGTGTTGACGCCGGGCAAGAGCAACTCGGT
CGCCGCATACACTATTCTCAGAATGACTTGGTTGAGTACTCACCAGTCACAGAAAAGCATCTTACGGATG
GCATGACAGTAAGAGAATTATGCAGTGCTGCCATAACCATGAGTGATAACACTGCGGCCAACTTACTTCT
GACAACGATCGGAGGACCGAAGGAGCTAACCGCTTTTTTGCACAACATGGGGGATCATGTAACTCGCCTT
GATCGTTGGGAACCGGAGCTGAATGAAGCCATACCAAACGACGAGCGTGACACCACGATGCCTGCAGCAA
TGGCAACAACGTTGCGCAAACTATTAACTGGCGAACTACTTACTCTAGCTTCCCGGCAACAATTAATAGA
CTGGATGGAGGCGGATAAAGTTGCAGGACCACTTCTGCGCTCGGCCCTTCCGGCTGGCTGGTTTATTGCT
GATAAATCTGGAGCCGGTGAGCGTGGGTCTCGCGGTATCATTGCAGCACTGGGGCCAGATGGTAAGCCCT
CCCGTATCGTAGTTATCTACACGACGGGGAGTCAGGCAACTATGGATGAACGAAATAGACAGATCGCTGA
GATAGGTGCCTCACTGATTAAGCATTGGTAACTGTCAGACCAAGTTTACTCATATATACTTTAGATTGAT
TTAAAACTTCATTTTTAATTTAAAAGGATCTAGGTGAAGATCCTTTTTGATAATCTCATGACCAAAATCC
CTTAACGTGAGTTTTCGTTCCACTGAGCGTCAGACCCCGTAGAAAAGATCAAAGGATCTTCTTGAGATCC
TTTTTTTCTGCGCGTAATCTGCTGCTTGCAAACAAAAAAACCACCGCTACCAGCGGTGGTTTGTTTGCCG
GATCAAGAGCTACCAACTCTTTTTCCGAAGGTAACTGGCTTCAGCAGAGCGCAGATACCAAATACTGTCC
TTCTAGTGTAGCCGTAGTTAGGCCACCACTTCAAGAACTCTGTAGCACCGCCTACATACCTCGCTCTGCT
AATCCTGTTACCAGTGGCTGCTGCCAGTGGCGATAAGTCGTGTCTTACCGGGTTGGACTCAAGACGATAG
TTACCGGATAAGGCGCAGCGGTCGGGCTGAACGGGGGGTTCGTGCACACAGCCCAGCTTGGAGCGAACGA
CCTACACCGAACTGAGATACCTACAGCGTGAGCTATGAGAAAGCGCCACGCTTCCCGAAGGGAGAAAGGC
GGACAGGTATCCGGTAAGCGGCAGGGTCGGAACAGGAGAGCGCACGAGGGAGCTTCCAGGGGGAAACGCC
TGGTATCTTTATAGTCCTGTCGGGTTTCGCCACCTCTGACTTGAGCGTCGATTTTTGTGATGCTCGTCAG
GGGGGCGGAGCCTATGGAAAAACGCCAGCAACGCGGCCTTTTTACGGTTCCTGGCCTTTTGCTGGCCTTT
TGCTCACATGTTCTTTCCTGCGTTATCCCCTGATTCTGTGGATAACCGTATTACCGCCTTTGAGTGAGCT
GATACCGCTCGCCGCAGCCGAACGACCGAGCGCAGCGAGTCAGTGAGCGAGGAAGCGGAAGAGCGCCTGA
TGCGGTATTTTCTCCTTACGCATCTGTGCGGTATTTCACACCGCATATATGGTGCACTCTCAGTACAATC
TGCTCTGATGCCGCATAGTTAAGCCAGTATACACTCCGCTATCGCTACGTGACTGGGTCATGGCTGCGCC
CCGACACCCGCCAACACCCGCTGACGCGCCCTGACGGGCTTGTCTGCTCCCGGCATCCGCTTACAGACAA
GCTGTGACCGTCTCCGGGAGCTGCATGTGTCAGAGGTTTTCACCGTCATCACCGAAACGCGCGAGGCAGC
TGCGGTAAAGCTCATCAGCGTGGTCGTGAAGCGATTCACAGATGTCTGCCTGTTCATCCGCGTCCAGCTC
GTTGAGTTTCTCCAGAAGCGTTAATGTCTGGCTTCTGATAAAGCGGGCCATGTTAAGGGCGGTTTTTTCC
TGTTTGGTCACTGATGCCTCCGTGTAAGGGGGATTTCTGTTCATGGGGGTAATGATACCGATGAAACGAG
AGAGGATGCTCACGATACGGGTTACTGATGATGAACATGCCCGGTTACTGGAACGTTGTGAGGGTAAACA
ACTGGCGGTATGGATGCGGCGGGACCAGAGAAAAATCACTCAGGGTCAATGCCAGCGCTTCGTTAATACA
GATGTAGGTGTTCCACAGGGTAGCCAGCAGCATCCTGCGATGCAGATCCGGAACATAATGGTGCAGGGCG
CTGACTTCCGCGTTTCCAGACTTTACGAAACACGGAAACCGAAGACCATTCATGTTGTTGCTCAGGTCGC
AGACGTTTTGCAGCAGCAGTCGCTTCACGTTCGCTCGCGTATCGGTGATTCATTCTGCTAACCAGTAAGG
CAACCCCGCCAGCCTAGCCGGGTCCTCAACGACAGGAGCACGATCATGCGCACCCGTGGCCAGGACCCAA
CGCTGCCCGAGATGCGCCGCGTGCGGCTGCTGGAGATGGCGGACGCGATGGATATGTTCTGCCAAGGGTT
GGTTTGCGCATTCACAGTTCTCCGCAAGAATTGATTGGCTCCAATTCTTGGAGTGGTGAATCCGTTAGCG
AGGTGCCGCCGGCTTCCATTCAGGTCGAGGTGGCCCGGCTCCATGCACCGCGACGCAACGCGGGGAGGCA
GACAAGGTATAGGGCGGCGCCTACAATCCATGCCAACCCGTTCCATGTGCTCGCCGAGGCGGCATAAATC
GCCGTGACGATCAGCGGTCCAGTGATCGAAGTTAGGCTGGTAAGAGCCGCGAGCGATCCTTGAAGCTGTC
CCTGATGGTCGTCATCTACCTGCCTGGACAGCATGGCCTGCAACGCGGGCATCCCGATGCCGCCGGAAGC
GAGAAGAATCATAATGGGGAAGGCCATCCAGCCTCGCGTCGCGAACGCCAGCAAGACGTAGCCCAGCGCG
TCGGCCGCCATGCCGGCGATAATGGCCTGCTTCTCGCCGAAACGTTTGGTGGCGGGACCAGTGACGAAGG
CTTGAGCGAGGGCGTGCAAGATTCCGAATACCGCAAGCGACAGGCCGATCATCGTCGCGCTCCAGCGAAA
GCGGTCCTCGCCGAAAATGACCCAGAGCGCTGCCGGCACCTGTCCTACGAGTTGCATGATAAAGAAGACA
GTCATAAGTGCGGCGACGATAGTCATGCCCCGCGCCCACCGGAAGGAGCTGACTGGGTTGAAGGCTCTCA
AGGGCATCGGTCGAGATCCCGGTGCCTAATGAGTGAGCTAACTTACATTAATTGCGTTGCGCTCACTGCC
CGCTTTCCAGTCGGGAAACCTGTCGTGCCAGCTGCATTAATGAATCGGCCAACGCGCGGGGAGAGGCGGT
TTGCGTATTGGGCGCCAGGGTGGTTTTTCTTTTCACCAGTGAGACGGGCAACAGCTGATTGCCCTTCACC
GCCTGGCCCTGAGAGAGTTGCAGCAAGCGGTCCACGCTGGTTTGCCCCAGCAGGCGAAAATCCTGTTTGA
TGGTGGTTAACGGCGGGATATAACATGAGCTGTCTTCGGTATCGTCGTATCCCACTACCGAGATATCCGC
ACCAACGCGCAGCCCGGACTCGGTAATGGCGCGCATTGCGCCCAGCGCCATCTGATCGTTGGCAACCAGC
ATCGCAGTGGGAACGATGCCCTCATTCAGCATTTGCATGGTTTGTTGAAAACCGGACATGGCACTCCAGT
CGCCTTCCCGTTCCGCTATCGGCTGAATTTGATTGCGAGTGAGATATTTATGCCAGCCAGCCAGACGCAG
ACGCGCCGAGACAGAACTTAATGGGCCCGCTAACAGCGCGATTTGCTGGTGACCCAATGCGACCAGATGC
TCCACGCCCAGTCGCGTACCGTCTTCATGGGAGAAAATAATACTGTTGATGGGTGTCTGGTCAGAGACAT
CAAGAAATAACGCCGGAACATTAGTGCAGGCAGCTTCCACAGCAATGGCATCCTGGTCATCCAGCGGATA
GTTAATGATCAGCCCACTGACGCGTTGCGCGAGAAGATTGTGCACCGCCGCTTTACAGGCTTCGACGCCG
CTTCGTTCTACCATCGACACCACCACGCTGGCACCCAGTTGATCGGCGCGAGATTTAATCGCCGCGACAA
TTTGCGACGGCGCGTGCAGGGCCAGACTGGAGGTGGCAACGCCAATCAGCAACGACTGTTTGCCCGCCAG
TTGTTGTGCCACGCGGTTGGGAATGTAATTCAGCTCCGCCATCGCCGCTTCCACTTTTTCCCGCGTTTTC
GCAGAAACGTGGCTGGCCTGGTTCACCACGCGGGAAACGGTCTGATAAGAGACACCGGCATACTCTGCGA
CATCGTATAACGTTACTGGTTTCACATTCACCACCCTGAATTGACTCTCTTCCGGGCGCTATCATGCCAT
ACCGCGAAAGGTTTTGCGCCATTCGATGGTGTCCGGGATCTCGACGCTCTCCCTTATGCGACTCCTGCAT
TAGGAAGCAGCCCAGTAGTAGGTTGAGGCCGTTGAGCACCGCCGCCGCAAGGAATGGTGCATGCAAGGAG
ATGGCGCCCAACAGTCCCCCGGCCACGGGGCCTGCCACCATACCCACGCCGAAACAAGCGCTCATGAGCC
CGAAGTGGCGAGCCCGATCTTCCCCATCGGTGATGTCGGCGATATAGGCGCCAGCAACCGCACCTGTGGC
GCCGGTGATGCCGGCCACGATGCGTCCGGCGTAGAGGATCGAGATCTCGATCCCGCGAAATTAATACGAC
TCACTATAGGGGAATTGTGAGCGGATAACAATTCCCCTCTAGAAATAATTTTGTTTAACTTTAAGAAGGA
GATATACATATGTCTGACCAGGAGGCAAAACCTTCAACTGAGGACTTGGGGGATAAGAAGGAAGGTGAAT
ATATTAAACTCAAAGTCATTGGACAGGATAGCAGTGAGATTCACTTCAAAGTGAAAATGACAACACATCT
CAAGAAACTCAAAGAATCATACTGTCAAAGACAGGGTGTTCCAATGAATTCACTCAGGTTTCTCTTTGAG
GGTCAGAGAATTGCTGATAATCATACTCCAAAAGAACTGGGAATGGAGGAAGAAGATGTGATTGAAGTTT
ATCAGGAACAAACGGGGGGTTAGGATTCATTTAAGCCGGAATTCCAGCACACTGGCGGCCGTTACTAGTG
GATCCGGCTGCTAACAAAGCCCGAAAGGAAGCTGAGTTGGCTGCTGCCACCGCTGAGCAATAACTAGCAT
AACCCCTTGGGGCCTCTAAACGGGTCTTGAGGGGTTTTTTGCTGAAAGGAGGAACTATATCCGGATATCC
CGCAAGAGGCCCGGCAGTACCGGCATAACCAAGCCTATGCCTACAGCATCCAGGGTGACGGTGCCGAGGA
TGACGATGAGCGCATTGTTAGATTTCATACACGGTGCCTGACTGCGTTAGCAATTTAACTGTGATAAACT
ACCGCATTAAAGCTTATCGATGATAAGCTGTCAAACATGAGAA
Features (pLannotate 1.2.2; 19 found; start..end, strand, type, name):
    116..220     +  promoter       AmpR promoter: bla
    221..1081    +  CDS            AmpR: β-lactamase; bla; confers resistance to ampicillin, carbenicillin, and related antibiotics
   1252..1840    +  rep_origin     ori: high-copy-number ColE1/pMB1/pBR322/pUC origin of replication
   2026..2168    -  misc_feature   bom: basis of mobility region from pBR322
   2270..2461    -  CDS            rop: Rop protein, which maintains plasmids at low copy number; rop
   2478..2858    +  CDS            YPB1_ECOLX: Protein predicted: Swiss-Prot protein existence level 4. From Escherichia coli.
   3100..3724    -  CDS            TcR (fragment): tetracycline efflux protein; tet; confers resistance to tetracycline
   3739..3760    -  protein_bind   CAP binding site: CAP binding activates transcription in the presence of cAMP. E. coli catabolite activator protein
   3773..4855    -  CDS            lacI: lac repressor; lacI; The lac repressor binds to the lac operator to inhibit transcription in E. coli. This inhibition can be relieved by adding lactose or isopropyl-β-D-thiogalactopyranoside (IPTG).
   4856..4933    -  promoter       lacI promoter: lacI
   4941..5220    -  CDS            TcR (fragment): tetracycline efflux protein; tet; confers resistance to tetracycline
   5242..5260    +  promoter       T7 promoter: promoter for bacteriophage T7 RNA polymerase
   5261..5285    +  protein_bind   lac operator: The lac repressor binds to the lac operator to inhibit transcription in E. coli. This inhibition can be relieved by adding lactose or isopropyl-β-D-thiogalactopyranoside (IPTG). lac repressor encoded by lacI
   5300..5322    +  RBS            RBS: efficient ribosome binding site from bacteriophage T7 gene 10 (Olins and Rangwala, 1989)
   5330..5620    +  CDS            SUMO1: SUMO1_HUMAN - Also known as SMT3C, SMT3H3, UBL1. Experimental evidence at protein level: Swiss-Prot protein existence level 1. Ubiquitin-like protein that can be covalently attached to proteins as a monomer or a lysine-linked polymer. Covalent attachment via an isopeptide bond to its substrates requires prior activation by the E1 complex SAE1-SAE2 and linkage to the E2 enzyme UBE2I, and can be promoted by E3 ligases such as PIAS1-4, RANBP2 or CBX4. This post- translational modification on lysine residues of proteins plays a crucial role in a number of cellular processes such as nuclear transpo
   5677..5726    +  CDS            SET1 (fragment): solubility-enhancement tag derived from T7 phage gene 10B
   5734..5781    +  terminator     T7 terminator: transcription terminator for bacteriophage T7 RNA polymerase
   5804..5908    -  CDS            TcR (fragment): tetracycline efflux protein; tet; confers resistance to tetracycline
   5956..5984    -  promoter       tet promoter: E. coli promoter for tetracycline efflux protein gene
