[The description below was written by a language model from this plasmid's Addgene catalogue record and pLannotate feature annotations shown in this document.]
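Description:
pET11a-SUMO1 is a bacterial expression plasmid built on the Novagen pET11a backbone for producing untagged, mature human SUMO1 (amino acids 1-97) in E. coli. The roughly 6 kb plasmid is selected with ampicillin through the bla β-lactamase gene and replicates from a pBR322-type ColE1/pMB1 origin. The backbone also retains the bom mobility region and the rop gene, which holds copy number down, consistent with the low-copy designation in the record. Interrupted fragments of the tetracycline resistance gene and its promoter are annotated around the expression cassette. These are remnants of the pBR322 ancestry and are not functional markers.

The 294 bp SUMO1 insert was cloned between NdeI and BamHI, both sites being preserved, so that the coding sequence starts at the vector's own initiation codon without any fusion partner. Transcription is driven by a T7 promoter immediately followed by a lac operator, translation by the strong ribosome binding site from phage T7 gene 10, and the transcript ends at the T7 terminator. A plasmid-borne lacI gene with its own promoter supplies lac repressor, keeping the T7lac promoter off until IPTG is added. Expression requires a host that supplies T7 RNA polymerase. A short fragment annotated as a T7 gene 10-derived tag lies downstream of the SUMO1 reading frame and appears to be residual vector sequence, in keeping with the stated untagged product.

The encoded protein corresponds to the processed form of SUMO1, which needs no protease maturation before conjugation. The associated study concerned SUMO1 E3 ligase activity of RanBP2, which suggests the recombinant protein serves as a substrate for in vitro SUMOylation reactions.
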