Addgene plasmid #53138: pET11a-SUMO1
Purpose: E.coli expression of untagged mature human SUMO1 (amino acids 1-97)
Depositing lab: Frauke Melchior. Depositing organization: Universitaet Heidelberg. Publication: The nucleoporin RanBP2 has SUMO1 E3 ligase activity. Pichler A, Gast A, Seeler JS, Dejean A, Melchior F. Cell. 2002 Jan 11;108(1):109-20. 10.1016/S0092-8674(01)00633-X PubMed 11792325.
Backbone
  Vector backbone: pET11a
  Backbone manufacturer: Novagen
  Backbone size w/o insert (bp): 5677
  Total vector size (bp): 5993
  Vector type: Bacterial Expression
Growth in bacteria
  Bacterial resistance: Ampicillin, 100 μg/mL
  Growth temperature: 37°C
  Growth strain: DH5alpha
  Copy number: Low Copy
Gene/Insert
  Gene/Insert name: SUMO1 (alt name: SUMO1 small ubiquitin-like modifier 1)
  Species: H. sapiens (human)
  Insert size (bp): 294
  Mutation: mature form (amino acids 1-97)
  Entrez Gene: SUMO1 (a.k.a. DAP1, GMP1, OFC10, PIC1, SENP2, SMT3, SMT3C, SMT3H3, UBL1)
  Promoter: T7
  Cloning method: Restriction Enzyme; 5′ cloning site NdeI (not destroyed); 3′ cloning site BamHI (not destroyed)
  Sequencing primers: 5′ T7; 3′ T7-term
Terms and licenses: Academic/Nonprofit Terms; Industry Terms: Not Available to Industry
How to cite: pET11a-SUMO1 was a gift from Frauke Melchior (Addgene plasmid # 53138 ; http://n2t.net/addgene:53138 ; RRID:Addgene_53138)
