>Addgene plasmid #53138 | pET11a-SUMO1 | addgene partial sequence | sequence record 86467 | pBRrevBam 5'-GGTGATGTCGGCGATATAGG-3'
TGCGTCCGGCGTAGAGGATCGAGATCTCGATCCCGCGAAATTAATACGACTCACTATAGGGGAATTGTGA
GCGGATAACAATTCCCCTCTAGAAATAATTTTGTTTAACTTTAAGAAGGAGATATACATATGTCTGACCA
GGAGGCAAAACCTTCAACTGAGGACTTGGGGGATAAGAAGGAAGGTGAATATATTAAACTCAAAGTCATT
GGACAGGATAGCAGTGAGATTCACTTCAAAGTGAAAATGACAACACATCTCAAGAAACTCAAAGAATCAT
ACTGTCAAAGACAGGGTGTTCCAATGAATTCACTCAGGTTTCTCTTTGAGGGTCAGAGAATTGCTGATAA
TCATACTCCAAAAGAACTGGGAATGGAGGAAGAAGATGTGATTGAAGTTTATCAGGAACAAACGGGGGGT
TAGGATTCATTTAAGCCGGAATTCCAGCACACTGGCGGCCGTTACTAGTGGATCCGGCTGCTAACAAAGC
CCGAAAGGAAGCTGAGTTGGCTGCTGCCACCGCTGAGCAATAACTAGCATAACCCCTTGGGGCCTCTAAA
CGGGTCTTGAGGGGTTTTTTGCTGAAAGGAGGAACTATATCCGGATATCCCGCAAGAGGCCCGGCAGTAC
CGGCATAACCAAGCCTATGCCTACAGCATCCAGGGTGACGGTGCCGAGGATGACGATGAGCGCATTGTTA
GATTTCATACACGGTGCCTGACTGCGTTAGCAATTTAACTGTGATAAACTACCGCATTAAAGCTTATCGA
TGATAAGCTGTCAAACATGAGAATTCTTGAAGACGAAAGGGCCTCGTGATACGCCTATTTTTATAGGTTA
ATGTCATGATAATAATGGTTTCTTAGACGT
